Addgene plasmid #98104: Mouse aB crystallin 1.5kb promoter/AcGFP
Purpose: Mouse aB crystallin 1.5kb promoter segment driving GFP expression
Depositing lab: Mason Posner. Depositing organization: Ashland University. Publication: The zebrafish as a model system for analyzing mammalian and native alpha-crystallin promoter function. Posner M, Murray KL, McDonald MS, Eighinger H, Andrew B, Drossman A, Haley Z, Nussbaum J, David LL, Lampi KJ. PeerJ. 2017 Nov 27;5:e4093. doi: 10.7717/peerj.4093. eCollection 2017. PubMed 29201567.
Backbone
  Vector backbone: pAcGFP1-1
  Backbone manufacturer: Clontech
  Backbone size w/o insert (bp): 4100
  Total vector size (bp): 5610
  Modifications to backbone: None
  Vector type: GFP expressing
Growth in bacteria
  Bacterial resistance: Kanamycin, 50 μg/mL
  Growth temperature: 37°C
  Growth strain: DH5alpha
  Copy number: High Copy
Gene/Insert
  Gene/Insert name: Alpha B-crystallin promoter 1.5 kb fragment, Mus musculus (alt names: Mus Cryab; Cryab)
  Species: M. musculus (mouse)
  Insert size (bp): 1501
  GenBank ID: CT010341
  Entrez Gene: Cryab (a.k.a. Crya-2, Crya2, HspB5, P23)
  Promoter: Alpha B-crystallin 1.5 kb promoter fragment (-1501/-1)
  Tag / fusion protein: GFP (C terminal on backbone)
  Cloning method: Restriction Enzyme; 5′ cloning site Xho1 (not destroyed); 3′ cloning site BamH1 (not destroyed)
  Sequencing primers: 5′ TTCTTTCCTGCGTTATCC; 3′ CCATTCACATCGCCATTCA
Terms and licenses: Academic/Nonprofit Terms; Industry Terms: Not Available to Industry
How to cite: Mouse aB crystallin 1.5kb promoter/AcGFP was a gift from Mason Posner (Addgene plasmid # 98104 ; http://n2t.net/addgene:98104 ; RRID:Addgene_98104)
