[The description below was written by a language model from this plasmid's Addgene catalogue record and pLannotate feature annotations shown in this document.]
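Description:
Mouse aB crystallin 1.5kb promoter/AcGFP is a promoter-reporter plasmid built on pAcGFP1-1, a promoterless Clontech vector of about 4.1 kb, giving a total size of about 5.6 kb. It is a high-copy plasmid that replicates in E. coli from a ColE1/pUC-type origin and also carries an f1 origin for single-stranded DNA production. Selection relies on a single Tn5 NeoR/KanR gene placed behind tandem bacterial (bla-type) and SV40 early promoters and followed by an HSV TK polyadenylation signal. This arrangement provides kanamycin resistance in bacteria and would allow G418 selection in eukaryotic cells.

The insert is a 1,501 bp fragment of mouse Cryab upstream sequence (-1501 to -1), cloned between the XhoI and BamHI sites of the multiple cloning site, immediately upstream of the codon-optimized Aequorea coerulescens AcGFP1 coding sequence and an SV40 polyadenylation signal. Because the backbone has no promoter of its own, green fluorescence depends on the transcriptional activity of the crystallin fragment. Although the catalogue lists GFP as a C-terminal tag, the insert is regulatory sequence rather than a coding region, so AcGFP1 acts as a transcriptional reporter and not as a fusion partner. The feature table also flags a short antisense fragment of Hspb2 within the insert. It lies on the opposite strand to the reporter, which would fit a neighbouring gene transcribed divergently from Cryab. Short hits to SV40 large T antigen, ble and bGH poly(A) appear to be incidental backbone matches.

The associated publication title indicates that the construct was used to test mammalian alpha-crystallin promoter function with zebrafish as the model system. The record does not describe the delivery method.
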