Features (pLannotate 1.2.2; 13 found; start..end, strand, type, name):
     10..36      +  misc_feature   MCS (fragment): multiple cloning site
    406..531     -  CDS            Hspb2 (fragment): HSPB2_MOUSE - Experimental evidence at protein level: Swiss-Prot protein existence level 1. May regulate the kinase DMPK. From Mus musculus (Mouse).
   1554..2273    +  CDS            AcGFP1: Aequorea coerulescens GFP mammalian codon-optimized
   2289..2372    +  CDS            large T antigen (fragment): large T antigen from SV40 (simian virus 40)
   2395..2516    +  polyA_signal   SV40 poly(A) signal: SV40 polyadenylation signal
   2550..2978    -  rep_origin     f1 ori (sequence partly withheld): f1 bacteriophage origin of replication; arrow indicates direction of (+) strand synthesis
   3005..3109    +  promoter       AmpR promoter: bla
   3111..3468    +  promoter       SV40 promoter: SV40 enhancer and early promoter
   3503..4297    +  CDS            NeoR/KanR: aminoglycoside phosphotransferase from Tn5; aph(3')-II (or nptII); confers resistance to neomycin, kanamycin, and G418 (Geneticin®)
   4318..4470    +  CDS            ble (fragment): BLE_KLEPN - Experimental evidence at protein level: Swiss-Prot protein existence level 1. Binding protein with a strong affinity to the bleomycin family of antibiotics. Binds to CL990; an antimitotic-antibiotic compound. From Klebsiella pneumoniae.
   4529..4576    +  polyA_signal   HSV TK poly(A) signal: herpes simplex virus thymidine kinase polyadenylation signal (Cole and Stacy, 1985)
   4667..4683    -  polyA_signal   bGH poly(A) signal (fragment): bovine growth hormone polyadenylation signal
   4905..5493    +  rep_origin     ori: high-copy-number ColE1/pMB1/pBR322/pUC origin of replication
>Addgene plasmid #98104 | Mouse aB crystallin 1.5kb promoter/AcGFP | addgene full sequence | sequence record 193852 | Addgene NGS Result
TAGTTATTACTAGCGCTACCGGACTCAGATCTCGAGAAAGCAAGAGGCAGGATGAGGGTGGATGCAGTGG
GCACAGGGATGAAAGGCGATATCTGGAGACATGGGCCAGAAGAGCAGGTGGGAACTGCTGAAGAGGGGCT
GGGAAAGGAAAGGAGATAGCCATGGAGGAAGCGAGCTGGAATTGGGAGGACAGACGCGAAATCAGAAGGT
ACTCTGAAGCCTGCAAAGCCCAGTTACCCAAAACCCTACCGGTCTAAAGTTTATCCTGAGGTCTGTAGCA
AGACCAGAGAGAGTCTTGCTTGACGGGGGAATCTGGAATGGGAGATGGTTCACCTCAGGAGTTCACTTAA
GCCCCAGGTAGAGTGGAGGCCAGTAAAGCTGGGCAGTGAGCCCAGAATTTCAGGAGGTGGGGGTGGGAGG
CAGCATCTGAGTCCTACCTTCTCCGAAGCGCTGCTCGCCCAGACGGCTGGGGTTGGCAAATTCGTACTCG
GCAGTGGCTGGGTGGGCGTGTGGCACTGTGCGGCCCGACATGACTGCTGTTGCGACTAGTAGCCCTGATC
CCAAGTACTGCCCCAACAAGATCAAGGCGACCCCACCGGCTTCAGGGAGAGCCAGGGCTCAGTCAGAGTG
GGGGCGGGGTCTACACCACCCAAAATAGTGCAGAGCCTCTGGGGGTGGGGGAGGGCTGGGAGCCTAAGTC
TAGAGTGCAGCTATGAGGGTGTGATCAGCCTGGACCCCCTAAGTCCCCTCCTCTGCACACCCTTCAGCTG
TCGCAGGGGCCTGGTAGGACAGCTGAGGGTCCTGGTCCTGGAGTGAGCTCCTGCTCTGCAGGAGGGCAAG
GAGAGGCCTAGTTGGGCCTTCACCAGTTGTACATTCCACATCACCCTTTGTCCTTCTCAGTCTCAGGCAC
TGTGCACATTACTTAAAAAAAAAAAAGACTTAATGTTCTATGAGCCACATAGCATCCACAATGCAAGAAA
CATTTTCTGTCTTTGTAAGGTCAGTGTCTTCTGAACCTAGATCAGCTCAGGGTTCCAGTCAGACACCTAG
TTCTGCTCTCCTCTAGGACTCCACAAAGAGTTAATGTCCCTGGGGCTAAGCCTAGGAAGATTCCAGTCCC
TGCCCAGGCCCAAGATAGTTGCTGGCTCAATTCCCCTGGCATGCGAGACTGGAGAGGAGGAGGGGCCCAC
CAGCAGCTGCTTGGGATTCCAGGCTCCGTCCTAGCTCCAGAGAACAAGGATGGGGTGGGTGCCACTGGGT
GTGGACAGAGAGCTAGTGAAACAAGACCATGACAAGTCACCGGTCAGCTCAGCCCTGCCTGTGTTTCTCT
TTTCTTAGCTCAGTGAGTACCGGGTATGTGTCACCCTGCCAAATCCCTGATCACAAGTCTCCATGAACTG
GCGGTGAGCTGGGATAATAAAACCCCTGACCTCACCATTCCAGAAGCTTCAGAAGACTGCATATATAAGG
GGCCGGCTGGAGCTGCTGCTGAAGGAGTTGACCAGCCAACCGACTCTGCATTCATCTAGCCACAGGATCC
ACCGGTCGCCACCATGGTGAGCAAGGGCGCCGAGCTGTTCACCGGCATCGTGCCCATCCTGATCGAGCTG
AATGGCGATGTGAATGGCCACAAGTTCAGCGTGAGCGGCGAGGGCGAGGGCGATGCCACCTACGGCAAGC
TGACCCTGAAGTTCATCTGCACCACCGGCAAGCTGCCTGTGCCCTGGCCCACCCTGGTGACCACCCTGAG
CTACGGCGTGCAGTGCTTCTCACGCTACCCCGATCACATGAAGCAGCACGACTTCTTCAAGAGCGCCATG
CCTGAGGGCTACATCCAGGAGCGCACCATCTTCTTCGAGGATGACGGCAACTACAAGTCGCGCGCCGAGG
TGAAGTTCGAGGGCGATACCCTGGTGAATCGCATCGAGCTGACCGGCACCGATTTCAAGGAGGATGGCAA
CATCCTGGGCAATAAGATGGAGTACAACTACAACGCCCACAATGTGTACATCATGACCGACAAGGCCAAG
AATGGCATCAAGGTGAACTTCAAGATCCGCCACAACATCGAGGATGGCAGCGTGCAGCTGGCCGACCACT
ACCAGCAGAATACCCCCATCGGCGATGGCCCTGTGCTGCTGCCCGATAACCACTACCTGTCCACCCAGAG
CGCCCTGTCCAAGGACCCCAACGAGAAGCGCGATCACATGATCTACTTCGGCTTCGTGACCGCCGCCGCC
ATCACCCACGGCATGGATGAGCTGTACAAGTGAGCGGCCGCGACTCTAGATCATAATCAGCCATACCACA
TTTGTAGAGGTTTTACTTGCTTTAAAAAACCTCCCACACCTCCCCCTGAACCTGAAACATAAAATGAATG
CAATTGTTGTTGTTAACTTGTTTATTGCAGCTTATAATGGTTACAAATAAAGCAATAGCATCACAAATTT
CACAAATAAAGCATTTTTTTCACTGCATTCTAGTTGTGGTTTGTCCAAACTCATCAATGTATCTTAAGGC
GTAAATTGTAAGCGTTAATATTTTGTTAAAATTCGCGTTAAATTTTTGTTAAATCAGCTCATTTTTTAAC
CAATAGGCCGAAATCGGCAAAATCCCTTATAAATCAAAAGAATAGACCGAGATAGGGT
[37 nt withheld, positions 2649-2685]
AAAGAACGTGGACTCCAACGTCAAAGG
[49 nt withheld, positions 2713-2761]
T
[91 nt withheld, positions 2763-2853]
G
[124 nt withheld, positions 2855-2978]
CAGGTGGCACTTTTCGGGGAAATGTGCGCGGAACCCCTATTTGTTTATTTTTCTAAATACATTCAAATAT
GTATCCGCTCATGAGACAATAACCCTGATAAATGCTTCAATAATATTGAAAAAGGAAGAGTCCTGAGGCG
GAAAGAACCAGCTGTGGAATGTGTGTCAGTTAGGGTGTGGAAAGTCCCCAGGCTCCCCAGCAGGCAGAAG
TATGCAAAGCATGCATCTCAATTAGTCAGCAACCAGGTGTGGAAAGTCCCCAGGCTCCCCAGCAGGCAGA
AGTATGCAAAGCATGCATCTCAATTAGTCAGCAACCATAGTCCCGCCCCTAACTCCGCCCATCCCGCCCC
TAACTCCGCCCAGTTCCGCCCATTCTCCGCCCCATGGCTGACTAATTTTTTTTATTTATGCAGAGGCCGA
GGCCGCCTCGGCCTCTGAGCTATTCCAGAAGTAGTGAGGAGGCTTTTTTGGAGGCCTAGGCTTTTGCAAA
GATCGATCAAGAGACAGGATGAGGATCGTTTCGCATGATTGAACAAGATGGATTGCACGCAGGTTCTCCG
GCCGCTTGGGTGGAGAGGCTATTCGGCTATGACTGGGCACAACAGACAATCGGCTGCTCTGATGCCGCCG
TGTTCCGGCTGTCAGCGCAGGGGCGCCCGGTTCTTTTTGTCAAGACCGACCTGTCCGGTGCCCTGAATGA
ACTGCAAGACGAGGCAGCGCGGCTATCGTGGCTGGCCACGACGGGCGTTCCTTGCGCAGCTGTGCTCGAC
GTTGTCACTGAAGCGGGAAGGGACTGGCTGCTATTGGGCGAAGTGCCGGGGCAGGATCTCCTGTCATCTC
ACCTTGCTCCTGCCGAGAAAGTATCCATCATGGCTGATGCAATGCGGCGGCTGCATACGCTTGATCCGGC
TACCTGCCCATTCGACCACCAAGCGAAACATCGCATCGAGCGAGCACGTACTCGGATGGAAGCCGGTCTT
GTCGATCAGGATGATCTGGACGAAGAGCATCAGGGGCTCGCGCCAGCCGAACTGTTCGCCAGGCTCAAGG
CGAGCATGCCCGACGGCGAGGATCTCGTCGTGACCCATGGCGATGCCTGCTTGCCGAATATCATGGTGGA
AAATGGCCGCTTTTCTGGATTCATCGACTGTGGCCGGCTGGGTGTGGCGGACCGCTATCAGGACATAGCG
TTGGCTACCCGTGATATTGCTGAAGAGCTTGGCGGCGAATGGGCTGACCGCTTCCTCGTGCTTTACGGTA
TCGCCGCTCCCGATTCGCAGCGCATCGCCTTCTATCGCCTTCTTGACGAGTTCTTCTGAGCGGGACTCTG
GGGTTCGAAATGACCGACCAAGCGACGCCCAACCTGCCATCACGAGATTTCGATTCCACCGCCGCCTTCT
ATGAAAGGTTGGGCTTCGGAATCGTTTTCCGGGACGCCGGCTGGATGATCCTCCAGCGCGGGGATCTCAT
GCTGGAGTTCTTCGCCCACCCTAGGGGGAGGCTAACTGAAACACGGAAGGAGACAATACCGGAAGGAACC
CGCGCTATGACGGCAATAAAAAGACAGAATAAAACGCACGGTGTTGGGTCGTTTGTTCATAAACGCGGGG
TTCGGTCCCAGGGCTGGCACTCTGTCGATACCCCACCGAGACCCCATTGGGGCCAATACGCCCGCGTTTC
TTCCTTTTCCCCACCCCACCCCCCAAGTTCGGGTGAAGGCCCAGGGCTCGCAGCCAACGTCGGGGCGGCA
GGCCCTGCCATAGCCTCAGGTTACTCATATATACTTTAGATTGATTTAAAACTTCATTTTTAATTTAAAA
GGATCTAGGTGAAGATCCTTTTTGATAATCTCATGACCAAAATCCCTTAACGTGAGTTTTCGTTCCACTG
AGCGTCAGACCCCGTAGAAAAGATCAAAGGATCTTCTTGAGATCCTTTTTTTCTGCGCGTAATCTGCTGC
TTGCAAACAAAAAAACCACCGCTACCAGCGGTGGTTTGTTTGCCGGATCAAGAGCTACCAACTCTTTTTC
CGAAGGTAACTGGCTTCAGCAGAGCGCAGATACCAAATACTGTTCTTCTAGTGTAGCCGTAGTTAGGCCA
CCACTTCAAGAACTCTGTAGCACCGCCTACATACCTCGCTCTGCTAATCCTGTTACCAGTGGCTGCTGCC
AGTGGCGATAAGTCGTGTCTTACCGGGTTGGACTCAAGACGATAGTTACCGGATAAGGCGCAGCGGTCGG
GCTGAACGGGGGGTTCGTGCACACAGCCCAGCTTGGAGCGAACGACCTACACCGAACTGAGATACCTACA
GCGTGAGCTATGAGAAAGCGCCACGCTTCCCGAAGGGAGAAAGGCGGACAGGTATCCGGTAAGCGGCAGG
GTCGGAACAGGAGAGCGCACGAGGGAGCTTCCAGGGGGAAACGCCTGGTATCTTTATAGTCCTGTCGGGT
TTCGCCACCTCTGACTTGAGCGTCGATTTTTGTGATGCTCGTCAGGGGGGCGGAGCCTATGGAAAAACGC
CAGCAACGCGGCCTTTTTACGGTTCCTGGCCTTTTGCTGGCCTTTTGCTCACATGTTCTTTCCTGCGTTA
TCCCCTGATTCTGTGGATAACCGTATTACCGCCATGCAT
